>Addgene plasmid #63916 | pYC119 | depositor full sequence | sequence record 106677 | pYC119 sequence 5796 bps
GACGAAAGGGCCTCGTGATACGCCTATTTTTATAGGTTAATGTCATGATAATAATGGTTTCTTAGCAGGT
TAGACTAACATGCAAAAAGTTTATATTCATTTTTGTAGTTATTCTTGTTTTCATTAGGATGATTACACAC
TGTGGATGTGGATTAATCGATCATTGTTAATTTAGTGTAGCTACTACCATTTCAAACAAAACGTAAATTC
TTGCAGTCGTACTGGATCTGTGAATCTATTAGTATATATGAATTAAAGTAGCTTGTACATATTATTCTGT
TGAATCATATCGCAGAGCATTGGTTGAAATCCAAAATATAAAAATGTAATATCACAAAAAATAATACTAA
TTCTAACATTAATGGGTCAGATTTTTAGTGAATACTTAAATTTATAATATCGTCTATTTAAGCTAGCAAA
TGGAACAACATTTAAAGTAAGAACATCATATCTACATGAAAATGTATATTTCAATCTGACTAATAACGCA
GAGCACATCTTTCAGTGATGTCTGTCACATGATCAAAAAGAATTGTATTTAAATAATTCATAATAAAAGC
TTAAAAAATTACAATAATGAAAATAAAGTAAATAATGACATGGGTAAGAGTTCCGAAATAGAATCTTAGT
GTACAAAACAAAAATTGCATCATTAGAGATCCCCACATTCAAATATGTATCCGCTCATGAGACAATAACC
CTGATAAATGCTTCAATAATATTGAAAAAGGAAGAGTATGAGTATTCAACATTTCCGTGTCGCCCTTATT
CCCTTTTTTGCGGCATTTTGCCTTCCTGTTTTTGCTCACCCAGAAACGCTGGTGAAAGTAAAAGATGCTG
AAGATCAGTTGGGTGCACGAGTGGGTTACATCGAACTGGATCTCAACAGCGGTAAGATCCTTGAGAGTTT
TCGCCCCGAAGAACGTTTTCCAATGATGAGCACTTTTAAAGTTCTGCTATGTGGCGCGGTATTATCCCGT
ATTGACGCCGGGCAAGAGCAACTCGGTCGCCGCATACACTATTCTCAGAATGACTTGGTTGAGTACTCAC
CAGTCACAGAAAAGCATCTTACGGATGGCATGACAGTAAGAGAATTATGCAGTGCTGCCATAACCATGAG
TGATAACACTGCGGCCAACTTACTTCTGACAACGATCGGAGGACCGAAGGAGCTAACCGCTTTTTTGCAC
AACATGGGGGATCATGTAACTCGCCTTGATCGTTGGGAACCGGAGCTGAATGAAGCCATACCAAACGACG
AGCGTGACACCACGATGCCTGTAGCAATGGCAACAACGTTGCGCAAACTATTAACTGGCGAACTACTTAC
TCTAGCTTCCCGGCAACAATTAATAGACTGGATGGAGGCGGATAAAGTTGCAGGACCACTTCTGCGCTCG
GCCCTTCCGGCTGGCTGGTTTATTGCTGATAAATCTGGAGCCGGTGAGCGTGGGTCTCGCGGTATCATTG
CAGCACTGGGGCCAGATGGTAAGCCCTCCCGTATCGTAGTTATCTACACGACGGGGAGTCAGGCAACTAT
GGATGAACGAAATAGACAGATCGCTGAGATAGGTGCCTCACTGATTAAGCATTGGTAACTGTCAGACCAA
GTTTACTCATATATACTTTAGATTGATTTAAAACTTCATTTTTAATTTAAAAGGATCTAGGTGAAGATCC
TTTTTGATAATCTCATGACCAAAATCCCTTAACGTGAGTTTTCGTTCCACTGAGCGTCAGACCCCGTAGA
AAAGATCAAAGGATCTTCTTGAGATCCTTTTTTTCTGCGCGTAATCTGCTGCTTGCAAACAAAAAAACCA
CCGCTACCAGCGGTGGTTTGTTTGCCGGATCAAGAGCTACCAACTCTTTTTCCGAAGGTAACTGGCTTCA
GCAGAGCGCAGATACCAAATACTGTCCTTCTAGTGTAGCCGTAGTTAGGCCACCACTTCAAGAACTCTGT
AGCACCGCCTACATACCTCGCTCTGCTAATCCTGTTACCAGTGGCTGCTGCCAGTGGCGATAAGTCGTGT
CTTACCGGGTTGGACTCAAGACGATAGTTACCGGATAAGGCGCAGCGGTCGGGCTGAACGGGGGGTTCGT
GCACACAGCCCAGCTTGGAGCGAACGACCTACACCGAACTGAGATACCTACAGCGTGAGCTATGAGAAAG
CGCCACGCTTCCCGAAGGGAGAAAGGCGGACAGGTATCCGGTAAGCGGCAGGGTCGGAACAGGAGAGCGC
ACGAGGGAGCTTCCAGGGGGAAACGCCTGGTATCTTTATAGTCCTGTCGGGTTTCGCCACCTCTGACTTG
AGCGTCGATTTTTGTGATGCTCGTCAGGGGGGCGGAGCCTATGGAAAAACGCCAGCAACGCGGCCTTTTT
ACGGTTCCTGGCCTTTTGCTGGCCTTTTGCTCACATGTTCTTTCCTGCGTTATCCCCTGATTCTGTGGAT
AACCGTATTACCGCCTTTGAGTGAGCTGATACCGCTCGCCGCAGCCGAACGACCGAGCGCAGCGAGTCAG
TGAGCGAGGAAGCGGAAGAGCGCCCAATACGCAAACCGCCTCTCCCCGCGCGTTGGCCGATTCATTAATG
CAGCTGGCACGACAGGTTTCCCGACTGGAAAGCGGGCAGTGAGCGCAACGCAATTAATGTGAGTTACCTC
ACTCATTAGGCACCCCAGGCTTTACACTTTATGCTTCCGGCTCCTATGTTGTGTGGAATTGTGAGCGGAT
AACAATTTCACACAGGAAACAGCTATGACCATGATTACGCCAAGCGCGCAATTAACCCTCACTAAAGGGA
ACAAAAGCTGGAGCTCATAGCTTCAAAATGTTTCTACTCCTTTTTTACTCTTCCAGATTTTCTCGGACTC
CGCGCATCGCCGTACCACTTCAAAACACCCAAGCACAGCATACTAAATTTCCCCTCTTTCTTCCTCTAGG
GTGTCGTTAATTACCCGTACTAAAGGTTTGGAAAAGAAAAAAGAGACCGCCTCGTTTCTTTTTCTTCGTC
GAAAAAGGCAATAAAAATTTTTATCACGTTTCTTTTTCTTGAAAATTTTTTTTTTGATTTTTTTCTCTTT
CGATGACCTCCCATTGATATTTAAGTTAATAAACGGTCTTCAATTTCTCAAGTTTCAGTTTCATTTTTCT
TGTTCTATTACAACTTTTTTTACTTCTTGCTCATTAGAAAGAAAGCATAGCAATCTAATCTAAGTTTTCT
AGAACTAGTGGATCCTAGGAGCAGACTACAAAGATGACGATGACAAAGGAGCCGATTATAAGGACGATGA
CGATAAAGGGGCTGACTACAAAGATGACGATGACAAGTGATAAGATCCCCCGGGCTGCAGGAATTCGATA
TCAAGCTTATCGATACCGTCGACCTCGAGAACACAACCCACAGCTACCACCATCAACAATATTTATATAT
ATAACGTACACATAGAAATCACACAAACAGAGTATTTATTCTTAACTACATGAACTACCATCAGACCGTC
TGGGCCACTATATAATGTGCCATTCATAAACGTGATCACTTTACGTAGCAGGCAACCCCAGGTGAAAATT
TTTCAGCGAGCTGCCAGATTGTCAGGTGAAAAACTGAAAAAAACTTCTGGGCGATGAGCTTGTGGCGGGA
AATTAAGTATATAAAGCAGTTAGTTTCTTCTGCTTCTTGTGGTTCTGGGTATTCTTGTAATATTTGGAAG
AATAGAAAATCAAGACTACTGCCTTTCTTTTCATATTATAGAGGAAGAAATACGCACGAACACGATATAG
AGGTAAAGGTACCCAATTCGCCCTATAGTGAGTCGTATTACGCGCGCTCACTGGCCGTCGTTTTACAACG
TCGTGACTGGGAAAACCCTGGCGTTACCCAACTTAATCGCCTTGCAGCACATCCCCCTTTCGCCAGCTGG
CGTAATAGCGAAGAGGCCCGCACCGATCGCCCTTCCCAACAGTTGCGCAGCCTGAATGGCGAATGGCGCG
[124 nt withheld, positions 3991-4114]
C
[91 nt withheld, positions 4116-4206]
A
[49 nt withheld, positions 4208-4256]
CCTTTGACGTTGGAGTCCACGTTCTTT
[37 nt withheld, positions 4284-4320]
ACCCTATCTCGGTCTATTCTTTTGATTTATAAGGGATTTTGCCGATTTCGGCCTATTGGTTAAAAAATGA
GCTGATTTAACAAAAATTTAACGCGAATTTTAACAAAATATTAACGTTTACAATTTCCTGATGCGGTATT
TTCTCCTTACGCATCTGTGCGGTATTTCACACCGCATAGGGTAATAACTGATATAATTAAATTGAAGCTC
TAATTTGTGAGTTTAGTATACATGCATTTACTTATAATACAGTTTTTTAGTTTTGCTGGCCGCATCTTCT
CAAATATGCTTCCCAGCCTGCTTTTCTGTAACGTTCACCCTCTACCTTAGCATCCCTTCCCTTTGCAAAT
AGTCCTCTTCCAACAATAATAATGTCAGATCCTGTAGAGACCACATCATCCACGGTTCTATACTGTTGAC
CCAATGCGTCTCCCTTGTCATCTAAACCCACACCGGGTGTCATAATCAACCAATCGTAACCTTCATCTCT
TCCACCCATGTCTCTTTGAGCAATAAAGCCGATAACAAAATCTTTGTCGCTCTTCGCAATGTCAACAGTA
CCCTTAGTATATTCTCCAGTAGATAGGGAGCCCTTGCATGACAATTCTGCTAACATCAAAAGGCCTCTAG
GTTCCTTTGTTACTTCTTCTGCCGCCTGCTTCAAACCGCTAACAATACCTGGGCCCACCACACCGTGTGC
ATTCGTAATGTCTGCCCATTCTGCTATTCTGTATACACCCGCAGAGTACTGCAATTTGACTGTATTACCA
ATGTCAGCAAATTTTCTGTCTTCGAAGAGTAAAAAATTGTACTTGGCGGATAATGCCTTTAGCGGCTTAA
CTGTGCCCTCCATGGAAAAATCAGTCAAGATATCCACATGTGTTTTTAGTAAACAAATTTTGGGACCTAA
TGCTTCAACTAACTCCAGTAATTCCTTGGTGGTACGAACATCCAATGAAGCACACAAGTTTGTTTGCTTT
TCGTGCATGATATTAAATAGCTTGGCAGCAACAGGACTAGGATGAGTAGCAGCACGTTCCTTATATGTAG
CTTTCGACATGATTTATCTTCGTTTCCTGCAGGTTTTTGTTCTGTGCAGTTGGGTTAAGAATACTGGGCA
ATTTCATGTTTCTTCAACACTACATATGCGTATATATACCAATCTAAGTCTGTGCTCCTTCCTTCGTTCT
TCCTTCTGTTCGGAGATTACCGAATCAAAAAAATTTCAAAGAAACCGAAATCAAAAAAAAGAATAAAAAA
AAAATGATGAATTGAATTGAAAAGCTGTGGTATGGTGCACTCTCAGTACAATCTGCTCTGATGCCGCATA
GTTAAGCCAGCCCCGACACCCGCCAACACCCGCTGACGCGCCCTGACGGGCTTGTCTGCTCCCGGCATCC
GCTTACAGACAAGCTGTGACCGTCTCCGGGAGGTGCATGTGTCAGAGGTTTTCACCGTCATCACCGAAAC
GCGCGA
Features (pLannotate 1.2.2; 21 found; start..end, strand, type, name):
    666..737     +  promoter       AmpR promoter: bla
    738..1598    +  CDS            AmpR: β-lactamase; bla; confers resistance to ampicillin, carbenicillin, and related antibiotics
   1769..2357    +  rep_origin     ori: high-copy-number ColE1/pMB1/pBR322/pUC origin of replication
   2540..2632    +  CDS            lacI (fragment): lac repressor; lacI; The lac repressor binds to the lac operator to inhibit transcription in E. coli. This inhibition can be relieved by adding lactose or isopropyl-β-D-thiogalactopyranoside (IPTG).
   2645..2666    +  protein_bind   CAP binding site: CAP binding activates transcription in the presence of cAMP. E. coli catabolite activator protein
   2681..2711    +  promoter       lac promoter: promoter for the E. coli lac operon
   2719..2735    +  protein_bind   lac operator: The lac repressor binds to the lac operator to inhibit transcription in E. coli. This inhibition can be relieved by adding lactose or isopropyl-β-D-thiogalactopyranoside (IPTG). lac repressor encoded by lacI
   2780..2798    +  promoter       T3 promoter: promoter for bacteriophage T3 RNA polymerase
   2816..3214    +  promoter       TEF1 promoter: S. cerevisiae TEF1; promoter for EF-1α
   3218..3235    +  misc_feature   MCS (fragment): pBluescript multiple cloning site
   3244..3266    +  CDS            3xFLAG (fragment): three tandem FLAG® epitope tags, followed by an enterokinase cleavage site
   3304..3327    +  CDS            3xFLAG (fragment): three tandem FLAG® epitope tags, followed by an enterokinase cleavage site
   3334..3389    +  misc_feature   MCS (fragment): pBluescript multiple cloning site
   3802..3820    -  promoter       T7 promoter: promoter for bacteriophage T7 RNA polymerase
   3828..3983    +  CDS            lacZα (fragment): LacZα fragment of β-galactosidase; lacZ fragment
   3991..4446    +  rep_origin     f1 ori (sequence partly withheld): f1 bacteriophage origin of replication; arrow indicates direction of (+) strand synthesis
   4447..4498    -  misc_feature   bom (fragment): basis of mobility region from pBR322
   4577..5380    -  CDS            URA3: orotidine-5'-phosphate decarboxylase, required for uracil biosynthesis; S. cerevisiae URA3; yeast auxotrophic marker, counterselectable with 5-fluoroorotic acid (5-FOA)
   5381..5596    -  promoter       URA3 promoter: S. cerevisiae URA3
   5611..5660    -  misc_feature   bom (fragment): basis of mobility region from pBR322
   5762..1       -  CDS            rop (fragment) (across the origin): Rop protein, which maintains plasmids at low copy number; rop
