[The description below was written by a language model from this plasmid's Addgene catalogue record and pLannotate feature annotations shown in this document.]
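Description:
pYC119 is an empty yeast expression backbone, derived from pYC12, designed as a recipient vector for overexpressing proteins as FLAG-tagged fusions. The associated publication title places it in a series of vectors for C-terminal tagging in Candida glabrata. It is an E. coli–yeast shuttle plasmid. In bacteria it replicates from a high-copy ColE1/pUC-type origin and is selected with ampicillin through the bla (AmpR) gene. It also retains pBluescript-style remnants, including an f1 origin, lac promoter/operator elements, a lacZα fragment, and flanking T3 and T7 phage promoters. In yeast, selection relies on the S. cerevisiae URA3 gene with its own promoter, which complements uracil auxotrophy and can be counterselected with 5-fluoroorotic acid. The annotated feature table does not identify a yeast replication origin or centromere, so the mode of maintenance in yeast cannot be stated from this record. About 660 bp at the start of the sequence and a stretch downstream of the tag region are unannotated.

The expression cassette consists of the strong constitutive S. cerevisiae TEF1 promoter followed by a short fragment of the pBluescript multiple cloning site, FLAG epitope coding sequence, and a further polylinker fragment. The FLAG sequence is detected as two partial matches to a 3xFLAG reference and was introduced as a BamHI/BglII fragment. This layout lets a gene of interest be inserted by restriction cloning between the promoter and the tag, in frame and without its stop codon, to give a C-terminally FLAG-tagged protein. No terminator is annotated downstream of the tag. Typical uses would be immunodetection or immunoprecipitation of overexpressed proteins.
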