Addgene plasmid #63916: pYC119
Purpose: (Empty Backbone) Recipient overexpressing vector to construct FLAG tagged fusions
Depositing lab: Irene Castano Navarro. Depositing organization: Instituto Potosino de Investigacion Cientifica y Tecnologica. Publication: Expression vectors for C-terminal fusions with fluorescent proteins and epitope tags in Candida glabrata. Yanez-Carrillo P, Orta-Zavalza E, Gutierrez-Escobedo G, Patron-Soberano A, De Las Penas A, Castano I. Fungal Genet Biol. 2015 May 15. pii: S1087-1845(15)00087-0. doi: 10.1016/j.fgb.2015.04.020. PubMed 25986172.
Backbone
  Vector backbone: pYC12
  Backbone size (bp): 5693
  Modifications to backbone: Digested and clonning of FLAG tag as BamHI/BglII fragment
  Vector type: Yeast Expression
  Promoter: TEF1 (Saccharomyces cerevisiae)
  Selectable markers: URA3
  Tag / fusion protein: FLAG
Growth in bacteria
  Bacterial resistance: Ampicillin, 100 μg/mL
  Growth temperature: 30°C
  Growth strain: DH10B
  Copy number: High Copy
Gene/Insert
  Cloning method: Restriction Enzyme
Terms and licenses: Academic/Nonprofit Terms; Industry Terms: Not Available to Industry
How to cite: pYC119 was a gift from Irene Castano Navarro (Addgene plasmid # 63916 ; http://n2t.net/addgene:63916 ; RRID:Addgene_63916)
