>Addgene plasmid #63916 | pYC119 | addgene partial sequence | sequence record 110455 | M13pUC-Rev 5'-AGCGGATAACAATTTCACACAGG-3'
TTAACCCTCACTAAAGGGAACAAAAGCTGGAGCTCATAGCTTCAAAATGTTTCTACTCCTTTTTTACTCT
TCCAGATTTTCTCGGACTCCGCGCATCGCCGTACCACTTCAAAACACCCAAGCACAGCATACTAAATTTC
CCCTCTTTCTTCCTCTAGGGTGTCGTTAATTACCCGTACTAAAGGTTTGGAAAAGAAAAAAGAGACCGCC
TCGTTTCTTTTTCTTCGTCGAAAAAGGCAATAAAAATTTTTATCACGTTTCTTTTTCTTGAAAATTTTTT
TTTTGATTTTTTTCTCTTTCGATGACCTCCCATTGATATTTAAGTTAATAAACGGTCTTCAATTTCTCAA
GTTTCAGTTTCATTTTTCTTGTTCTATTACAACTTTTTTTACTTCTTGCTCATTAGAAAGAAAGCATAGC
AATCTAATCTAAGTTTTCTAGAACTAGTGGATCCTAGGAGCAGACTACAAAGATGACGATGACAAAGGAG
CCGATTATAAGGACGATGACGATAAAGGGGCTGACTACAAAGATGACGATGACAAGTGATAAGATCCCCC
GGGCTGCAGGAATTCGATATCAAGCTTATCGATACCGTCGACCTCGAGAACACAACCCACAGCTACCACC
ATCAACAATATTTATATATATAACGTACACATAGAAATCACACAAACAGAGTATTTATTCTTAACTACAT
GAACTACCATCAGACCGTCTGGG
