>Addgene plasmid #63916 | pYC119 | addgene partial sequence | sequence record 110649 | M13pUC-Fwd 5'-CCCAGTCACGACGTTGTAAAACG-3'
GACTCACTATAGGGCGAATTGGGTACCTTTACCTCTATATCGTGTTCGTGCGTATTTCTTCCTCTATAAT
ATGAAAAGAAAGGCAGTAGTCTTGATTTTCTATTCTTCCAAATATTACAAGAATACCCAGAACCACAAGA
AGCAGAAGAAACTAACTGCTTTATATACTTAATTTCCCGCCACAAGCTCATCGCCCAGAAGTTTTTTTCA
GTTTTTCACCTGACAATCTGGCAGCTCGCTGAAAAATTTTCACCTGGGGTTGCCTGCTACGTAAAGTGAT
CACGTTTATGAATGGCACATTATATAGTGGCCCAGACGGTCTGATGGTAGTTCATGTAGTTAAGAATAAA
TACTCTGTTTGTGTGATTTCTATGTGTACGTTATATATATAAATATTGTTGATGGTGGTAGCTGTGGGTT
GTGTTCTCGAGGTCGACGGTATCGATAAGCTTGATATCGAATTCCTGCAGCCCGGGGGATCTTATCACTT
GTCATCGTCATCTTTGTAGTCAGCCCCTTTATCGTCATCGTCCTTATAATCGGCTCCTTTGTCATCGTCA
TCTTTGTAGTCTGCTCCTAGGATCCACTAGTTCTAGAAAACTTAGATTAGATTGCTATGCTTTCTTTCTA
ATGAGCAAGAAGTAAAAAAAGTTGTAATAGAACAAGAAAAATGAAACTGAAACTTGAGAAATTGAAGACC
GTTTATTAACTTAA
